>Addgene plasmid #89062 | 1184_pAAV-U6-ApoB-gRNA2-CB-EmGFP | addgene full sequence | sequence record 176254 | Addgene NGS Result
CAGCTGCGCGCTCGCTCGCTCACTGAGGCCGCCCGGGCAAAGCCCGGGCGTCGGGCGACCTTTGGTCGCC
CGGCCTCAGTGAGCGAGCGAGCGCGCAGAGAGGGAGTGGCCAACTCCATCACTAGGGGTTCCTTGTAGTT
AATGATTAACCCGCCATGCTACTTATCTACGTAGCCATGCTCTGGTGTACAAAAAAGCAGGCTTTAAAGG
AACCAATTCAGTCGACTGGATCCGGTACCAAGGTCGGGCAGGAAGAGGGCCTATTTCCCATGATTCCTTC
ATATTTGCATATACGATACAAGGCTGTTAGAGAGATAATTAGAATTAATTTGACTGTAAACACAAAGATA
TTAGTACAAAATACGTGACGTAGAAAGTAATAATTTCTTGGGTAGTTTGCAGTTTTAAAATTATGTTTTA
AAATGGACTATCATATGCTTACCGTAACTTGAAAGTATTTCGATTTCTTGGCTTTATATATCTTGTGGAA
AGGACGAAACACCTCAAGCTGGCCATTCCTGAAGTTTTAGAGCTAGAAATAGCAAGTTAAAATAAGGCTA
GTCCGTTATCAACTTGAAAAAGTGGCACCGAGTCGGTGCTTTTTTTCTAGACCCAGCTTTCAAGCTTGAT
TAACCCGCCATGCTACTTATCTACGTAGCCATGCTCTAGGAAGATCGGAATTCGCCCTTAAGCTAGTATG
CCAAGTACGCCCCCTATTGACGTCAATGACGGTAAATGGCCCGCCTGGCATTATGCCCAGTACATGACCT
TATGGGACTTTCCTACTTGGCAGTACATCTACTCGAGGCCACGTTCTGCTTCACTCTCCCCATCTCCCCC
CCCTCCCCACCCCCAATTTTGTATTTATTTATTTTTTAATTATTTTGTGCAGCGATGGGGGCGGGGCGGG
GCGAGGGGCGGGGCGGGGCGAGGCGGAGAGGTGCGGCGGCAGCCAATCAGAGCGGCGCGCTCCGAAAGTT
TCCTTTTATGGCGAGGCGGCGGCGGCGGCGGCCCTATAAAAAGCGAAGCGCGCGGCGGGCGGGAGCGGGA
TCAGAATGATCTGATATCATCGATGAATTCGAGCTCACCATGGTGAGCAAGGGCGAGGAGCTGTTCACCG
GGGTGGTGCCCATCCTGGTCGAGCTGGACGGCGACGTAAACGGCCACAAGTTCAGCGTGTCCGGCGAGGG
CGAGGGCGATGCCACCTACGGCAAGCTGACCCTGAAGTTCATCTGCACCACCGGCAAGCTGCCCGTGCCC
TGGCCCACCCTCGTGACCACCTTCACCTACGGCGTGCAGTGCTTCGCCCGCTACCCCGACCACATGAAGC
AGCACGACTTCTTCAAGTCCGCCATGCCCGAAGGCTACGTCCAGGAGCGCACCATCTTCTTCAAGGACGA
CGGCAACTACAAGACCCGCGCCGAGGTGAAGTTCGAGGGCGACACCCTGGTGAACCGCATCGAGCTGAAG
GGCATCGACTTCAAGGAGGACGGCAACATCCTGGGGCACAAGCTGGAGTACAACTACAACAGCCACAAGG
TCTATATCACCGCCGACAAGCAGAAGAACGGCATCAAGGTGAACTTCAAGACCCGCCACAACATCGAGGA
CGGCAGCGTGCAGCTCGCCGACCACTACCAGCAGAACACCCCCATCGGCGACGGCCCCGTGCTGCTGCCC
GACAACCACTACCTGAGCACCCAGTCCGCCCTGAGCAAAGACCCCAACGAGAAGCGCGATCACATGGTCC
TGCTGGAGTTCGTGACCGCCGCCGGGATCACTCTCGGCATGGACGAGCTGTACAAGTAAGAATTCTGCAG
TCGACGCGGGCCCGGGATCCACCGGTGCGGCCGCTCGCGAATAAAAGATCTTTATTTTCATTAGATCTGT
GTGTTGGTTTTTTGTGTGATGCAGCTACGTAGATAAGTAGCATGGCGGGTTAATCATTAACTACAAGGAA
CCCCTAGTGATGGAGTTGGCCACTCCCTCTCTGCGCGCTCGCTCGCTCACTGAGGCCGGGCGACCAAAGG
TCGCCCGACGCCCGGGCAAAGCCCGGGCGGCCTCAGTGAGCGAGCGAGCGCGCAGCTGCATTAATGAATC
GGCCAACGCGCGGGGAGAGGCGGTTTGCGTATTGGGCGCTCTTCCGCTTCCTCGCTCACTGACTCGCTGC
GCTCGGTCGTTCGGCTGCGGCGAGCGGTATCAGCTCACTCAAAGGCGGTAATACGGTTATCCACAGAATC
AGGGGATAACGCAGGAAAGAACATGTGAGCAAAAGGCCAGCAAAAGGCCAGGAACCGTAAAAAGGCCGCG
TTGCTGGCGTTTTTCCATAGGCTCCGCCCCCCTGACGAGCATCACAAAAATCGACGCTCAAGTCAGAGGT
GGCGAAACCCGACAGGACTATAAAGATACCAGGCGTTTCCCCCTGGAAGCTCCCTCGTGCGCTCTCCTGT
TCCGACCCTGCCGCTTACCGGATACCTGTCCGCCTTTCTCCCTTCGGGAAGCGTGGCGCTTTCTCATAGC
TCACGCTGTAGGTATCTCAGTTCGGTGTAGGTCGTTCGCTCCAAGCTGGGCTGTGTGCACGAACCCCCCG
TTCAGCCCGACCGCTGCGCCTTATCCGGTAACTATCGTCTTGAGTCCAACCCGGTAAGACACGACTTATC
GCCACTGGCAGCAGCCACTGGTAACAGGATTAGCAGAGCGAGGTATGTAGGCGGTGCTACAGAGTTCTTG
AAGTGGTGGCCTAACTACGGCTACACTAGAAGAACAGTATTTGGTATCTGCGCTCTGCTGAAGCCAGTTA
CCTTCGGAAAAAGAGTTGGTAGCTCTTGATCCGGCAAACAAACCACCGCTGGTAGCGGTGGTTTTTTTGT
TTGCAAGCAGCAGATTACGCGCAGAAAAAAAGGATCTCAAGAAGATCCTTTGATCTTTTCTACGGGGTCT
GACGCTCAGTGGAACGAAAACTCACGTTAAGGGATTTTGGTCATGAGATTATCAAAAAGGATCTTCACCT
AGATCCTTTTAAATTAAAAATGAAGTTTTAAATCAATCTAAAGTATATATGAGTAAACTTGGTCTGACAG
TTACCAATGCTTAATCAGTGAGGCACCTATCTCAGCGATCTGTCTATTTCGTTCATCCATAGTTGCCTGA
CTCCCCGTCGTGTAGATAACTACGATACGGGAGGGCTTACCATCTGGCCCCAGTGCTGCAATGATACCGC
GAGACCCACGCTCACCGGCTCCAGATTTATCAGCAATAAACCAGCCAGCCGGAAGGGCCGAGCGCAGAAG
TGGTCCTGCAACTTTATCCGCCTCCATCCAGTCTATTAATTGTTGCCGGGAAGCTAGAGTAAGTAGTTCG
CCAGTTAATAGTTTGCGCAACGTTGTTGCCATTGCTACAGGCATCGTGGTGTCACGCTCGTCGTTTGGTA
TGGCTTCATTCAGCTCCGGTTCCCAACGATCAAGGCGAGTTACATGATCCCCCATGTTGTGCAAAAAAGC
GGTTAGCTCCTTCGGTCCTCCGATCGTTGTCAGAAGTAAGTTGGCCGCAGTGTTATCACTCATGGTTATG
GCAGCACTGCATAATTCTCTTACTGTCATGCCATCCGTAAGATGCTTTTCTGTGACTGGTGAGTACTCAA
CCAAGTCATTCTGAGAATAGTGTATGCGGCGACCGAGTTGCTCTTGCCCGGCGTCAATACGGGATAATAC
CGCGCCACATAGCAGAACTTTAAAAGTGCTCATCATTGGAAAACGTTCTTCGGGGCGAAAACTCTCAAGG
ATCTTACCGCTGTTGAGATCCAGTTCGATGTAACCCACTCGTGCACCCAACTGATCTTCAGCATCTTTTA
CTTTCACCAGCGTTTCTGGGTGAGCAAAAACAGGAAGGCAAAATGCCGCAAAAAAGGGAATAAGGGCGAC
ACGGAAATGTTGAATACTCATACTCTTCCTTTTTCAATATTATTGAAGCATTTATCAGGGTTATTGTCTC
ATGAGCGGATACATATTTGAATGTATTTAGAAAAATAAACAAATAGGGGTTCCGCGCACATTTCCCCGAA
AAGTGCCACCTAAATTGTAAGCGTTAATATTTTGTTAAAATTCGCGTTAAATTTTTGTTAAATCAGCTCA
TTTTTTAACCAATAGGCCGAAATCGGCAAAATCCCTTATAAATCAAAAGAATAGACCGAGATAGGGT
[37 nt withheld, positions 4198-4234]
AAAGAACGTGGACTCCAACGTCAAAGG
[49 nt withheld, positions 4262-4310]
T
[91 nt withheld, positions 4312-4402]
G
[124 nt withheld, positions 4404-4527]
CCCATTCGCCATTCAGGCTGCGCAACTGTTGGGAAGGGCGATCGGTGCGGGCCTCTTCGCTATTACGC
Features (pLannotate 1.2.2; 17 found; start..end, strand, type, name):
      1..133     -  repeat_region  AAV2 ITR (fragment): inverted terminal repeat of adeno-associated virus serotype 2 inverted
    186..203     +  protein_bind   attB1 (fragment): mutant version of attB; recombination site for the Gateway® BP reaction BP Clonase™
    255..495     +  promoter       U6 promoter: RNA polymerase III promoter for human U6 snRNA
    524..599     +  misc_RNA       gRNA scaffold: guide RNA scaffold for the Streptococcus pyogenes CRISPR/Cas9 system
    697..802     +  enhancer       CMV enhancer (fragment): human cytomegalovirus immediate early enhancer; contains an 18-bp deletion relative to the standard CMV enhancer
    809..1041    +  promoter       chicken β-actin promoter: contains a 21-bp deletion relative to the standard chicken β-actin promoter
   1090..1809    +  CDS            EmGFP: Emerald GFP mammalian codon-optimized
   1810..1826    +  misc_feature   MCS (fragment): multiple cloning site
   1825..1846    +  misc_feature   MCS (fragment): multiple cloning site
   1860..1908    +  polyA_signal   poly(A) signal: synthetic polyadenylation signal
   1956..2089    +  repeat_region  AAV2 ITR: inverted terminal repeat of adeno-associated virus serotype 2 inverted
   2083..2139    -  CDS            lacI (fragment): lac repressor; lacI; The lac repressor binds to the lac operator to inhibit transcription in E. coli. This inhibition can be relieved by adding lactose or isopropyl-β-D-thiogalactopyranoside (IPTG).
   2322..2910    -  rep_origin     ori: high-copy-number ColE1/pMB1/pBR322/pUC origin of replication
   3081..3941    -  CDS            AmpR: β-lactamase; bla; confers resistance to ampicillin, carbenicillin, and related antibiotics
   3942..4046    -  promoter       AmpR promoter: bla
   4099..4527    -  rep_origin     f1 ori (sequence partly withheld): f1 bacteriophage origin of replication; arrow indicates direction of (+) strand synthesis
   4532..6       -  CDS            lacZα (fragment) (across the origin): LacZα fragment of β-galactosidase; lacZ fragment
