[The description below was written by a language model from this plasmid's Addgene catalogue record and pLannotate feature annotations shown in this document.]
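Description:
1184_pAAV-U6-ApoB-gRNA2-CB-EmGFP is an adeno-associated virus transfer plasmid of about 4.6 kb built on the pEMBL8 backbone, designed to deliver a CRISPR guide RNA against the murine Apob gene together with a fluorescent reporter. In bacteria it is maintained as a high-copy plasmid through a ColE1/pUC-type origin and selected with ampicillin via the β-lactamase gene and its native promoter. An f1 phage origin and small remnants of lacZα and lacI are carried over from the backbone. The payload sits between two AAV2 inverted terminal repeats, which are the only cis elements needed for replication and packaging of the intervening DNA into recombinant AAV particles when Rep, Cap and helper functions are supplied in trans. ITRs are prone to rearrangement in E. coli, and the record notes that their integrity should be verified.

Between the ITRs are two independent expression units. The human U6 RNA polymerase III promoter drives a 20-nucleotide Apob-targeting spacer fused to the Streptococcus pyogenes Cas9 guide RNA scaffold. Downstream, a compact hybrid "CB" promoter, consisting of a partial CMV enhancer joined to a shortened chicken β-actin promoter, drives mammalian codon-optimized Emerald GFP, which was cloned between NcoI and NotI sites and is terminated by a short synthetic polyadenylation signal. A fragment of a Gateway attB1 site is also annotated upstream of U6.

The vector encodes no Cas9, so the nuclease must be provided separately, for example from a second vector. EmGFP marks transduced cells. The associated work concerns somatic genome editing with CRISPR/Cas9 to model and correct a metabolic disease in mice.
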