Addgene plasmid #89062: 1184_pAAV-U6-ApoB-gRNA2-CB-EmGFP
Purpose: AAV-gRNA targeting the murine Apob gene
Depositing lab: William Lagor. Depositing organization: Baylor College of Medicine. Publication: Somatic genome editing with CRISPR/Cas9 generates and corrects a metabolic disease. Jarrett KE, Lee CM, Yeh YH, Hsu RH, Gupta R, Zhang M, Rodriguez PJ, Lee CS, Gillard BK, Bissig KD, Pownall HJ, Martin JF, Bao G, Lagor WR. Sci Rep. 2017 Mar 16;7:44624. doi: 10.1038/srep44624. PubMed 28300165.
Backbone
  Vector backbone: pEMBL8
  Backbone size w/o insert (bp): 2508
  Total vector size (bp): 4596
  Vector type: Mammalian Expression, AAV, CRISPR
Growth in bacteria
  Bacterial resistance: Ampicillin, 100 μg/mL
  Growth temperature: 37°C
  Growth strain: DH5alpha
  Growth instructions: Confirm ITR's remain intact with XmaI, SnaBI and PvuII digests
  Copy number: High Copy
Gene/Insert
  Gene/Insert name: EmGFP
  gRNA/shRNA sequence: TCAAGCTGGCCATTCCTGAA
  Species: Aequorea victoria
  Promoter: Chicken beta actin with partial CMV enhancer
  Cloning method: Restriction Enzyme; 5′ cloning site NcoI (not destroyed); 3′ cloning site NotI (not destroyed)
  Sequencing primers: 5′ CCTTCATATTTGCATATACGATACAAGGCTGTTAG
Terms and licenses: Academic/Nonprofit Terms; Industry Terms: Not Available to Industry
How to cite: 1184_pAAV-U6-ApoB-gRNA2-CB-EmGFP was a gift from William Lagor (Addgene plasmid # 89062 ; http://n2t.net/addgene:89062 ; RRID:Addgene_89062)
